Addgene plasmid #76566: TAF9 gRNA (BRDN0001146418)
Purpose: 3rd generation lentiviral gRNA plasmid targeting human TAF9
Depositing lab: John Doench & David Root. Depositing organization: Broad Institute. Publication: Optimized sgRNA design to maximize activity and minimize off-target effects of CRISPR-Cas9. Doench JG, Fusi N, Sullender M, Hegde M, Vaimberg EW, Donovan KF, Smith I, Tothova Z, Wilen C, Orchard R, Virgin HW, Listgarten J, Root DE. Nat Biotechnol. 2016 Jan 18. doi: 10.1038/nbt.3437. PubMed 26780180.
Backbone
  Vector backbone: lentiGuide-Puro
  Backbone manufacturer: Zhang Lab (Addgene plasmid # 52963)
  Vector type: Mammalian Expression, Lentiviral, CRISPR
  Selectable markers: Puromycin
Growth in bacteria
  Bacterial resistance: Ampicillin, 100 μg/mL
  Growth temperature: 37°C
  Growth strain: DH5alpha
  Copy number: High Copy
Gene/Insert
  Gene/Insert name: TAF9 (alt names: TAF9; NM_001015892.1)
  gRNA/shRNA sequence: TGGCTTGATCAATGGCAAAG
  Species: H. sapiens (human)
  Entrez Gene: TAF9 (a.k.a. MGC:5067, STAF31/32, TAF2G, TAFII-31, TAFII-32, TAFII31, TAFII32, TAFIID32)
  Promoter: hU6
  Cloning method: Unknown
  Sequencing primers: 5′ U6-F; 3′ pS2-R
Terms and licenses: Academic/Nonprofit Terms; Industry Terms: Not Available to Industry
Depositor comments: The gRNA was designed to target the following Genbank reference sequence(s): NM_001015892.1,NM_003187.4. Note that this plasmid does NOT contain Cas9. It should be used in conjunction with lentiCas9-Blast (Addgene #52962) or otherwise with cell lines already expressing Cas9. Browse the full kinome gRNA library at http://www.addgene.org/pooled-library/broadgpp-human-kinome/ or visit http://www.broadinstitute.org/rnai/public/ for detailed protocols and information.
How to cite: TAF9 gRNA (BRDN0001146418) was a gift from John Doench & David Root (Addgene plasmid # 76566 ; http://n2t.net/addgene:76566 ; RRID:Addgene_76566)
