[The description below was written by a language model from this plasmid's Addgene catalogue record and pLannotate feature annotations shown in this document.]
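Description:
TAF9 gRNA (BRDN0001146418) is a third-generation lentiviral CRISPR guide plasmid built on the lentiGuide-Puro backbone and designed to target human TAF9, which encodes a TBP-associated factor subunit of TFIID. It is propagated in E. coli as a high-copy plasmid through a ColE1/pUC-type origin with ampicillin selection (AmpR under its own bla promoter). The backbone also carries an f1 origin, an SV40 origin and residual lac and T7/T3 cloning-vector elements that play no role in the payload.

The transfer cassette is framed by an RSV promoter-driven truncated HIV-1 5' LTR and a self-inactivating ΔU3 3' LTR followed by an SV40 polyadenylation signal. This arrangement makes genomic RNA production Tat-independent and leaves the integrated provirus without LTR promoter activity. Between the LTRs lie the Ψ packaging signal with a partial gag sequence, the Rev response element for nuclear export of the full-length transcript, and a cPPT/CTS that aids nuclear import. A human U6 RNA polymerase III promoter drives the TAF9-specific spacer fused to the Streptococcus pyogenes gRNA scaffold. Downstream, the EF-1α core promoter with its intron A expresses puromycin N-acetyltransferase for selection of transduced mammalian cells, and a WPRE enhances expression.

The plasmid does not encode Cas9, so it must be used with a separate Cas9 lentivector or in cells already expressing Cas9 to produce TAF9 knockout. The guide was designed against two TAF9 reference transcripts using optimized sgRNA design rules, and the depositor links the clone to a human kinome gRNA library. It can therefore serve for individual gene disruption or for validating screen hits.
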