Features (pLannotate 1.2.2; 29 found; start..end, strand, type, name):
     14..80      +  CDS            small t antigen (fragment): SV40 (simian virus 40) small t antigen
    106..317     +  promoter       EF-1α core promoter: core promoter for human elongation factor EF-1α
    318..1256    +  intron         EF-1α intron A: intron upstream of the start codon of human EF-1α
   1278..1877    +  CDS            PuroR (fragment): puromycin N-acetyltransferase; pac from Streptomyces; confers resistance to puromycin
   1893..2481    +  misc_feature   WPRE: woodchuck hepatitis virus posttranscriptional regulatory element
   2532..2551    +  misc_feature   cPPT/CTS (fragment): central polypurine tract and central termination sequence of HIV-1
   2553..2786    +  LTR            3' LTR (ΔU3): self-inactivating 3' long terminal repeat (LTR) from HIV-1
   2864..2985    +  polyA_signal   SV40 poly(A) signal: SV40 polyadenylation signal
   3025..3160    +  rep_origin     SV40 ori: SV40 origin of replication
   3181..3199    -  promoter       T7 promoter: promoter for bacteriophage T7 RNA polymerase
   3207..3362    +  CDS            lacZα (fragment): LacZα fragment of β-galactosidase; lacZ fragment
   3367..3795    +  rep_origin     f1 ori (sequence partly withheld): f1 bacteriophage origin of replication; arrow indicates direction of (+) strand synthesis
   3848..3952    +  promoter       AmpR promoter: bla
   3953..4813    +  CDS            AmpR: β-lactamase; bla; confers resistance to ampicillin, carbenicillin, and related antibiotics
   4984..5572    +  rep_origin     ori: high-copy-number ColE1/pMB1/pBR322/pUC origin of replication
   5755..5847    +  CDS            lacI (fragment): lac repressor; lacI; The lac repressor binds to the lac operator to inhibit transcription in E. coli. This inhibition can be relieved by adding lactose or isopropyl-β-D-thiogalactopyranoside (IPTG).
   5860..5881    +  protein_bind   CAP binding site: CAP binding activates transcription in the presence of cAMP. E. coli catabolite activator protein
   5896..5926    +  promoter       lac promoter: promoter for the E. coli lac operon
   5934..5950    +  protein_bind   lac operator: The lac repressor binds to the lac operator to inhibit transcription in E. coli. This inhibition can be relieved by adding lactose or isopropyl-β-D-thiogalactopyranoside (IPTG). lac repressor encoded by lacI
   5995..6013    +  promoter       T3 promoter: promoter for bacteriophage T3 RNA polymerase
   6041..6267    +  promoter       RSV promoter: Rous sarcoma virus enhancer/promoter
   6268..6448    +  LTR            5' LTR (truncated): truncated 5' long terminal repeat (LTR) from HIV-1
   6495..6620    +  misc_feature   HIV-1 Ψ: packaging signal of human immunodeficiency virus type 1
   6604..6967    +  CDS            HIV-1 gag (fragment): gag protein from human immunodeficiency virus 1; gag
   7113..7346    +  misc_feature   RRE: The Rev response element (RRE) of HIV-1 allows for Rev-dependent mRNA export from the nucleus to the cytoplasm.
   7723..7749    +  CDS            Rev (fragment): human immunodeficiency virus 1 (HIV-1) Rev protein; rev; enhances nuclear export of unspliced and incompletely spliced viral mRNAs
   7753..7993    +  promoter       U6 promoter: RNA polymerase III promoter for human U6 snRNA
   8023..8098    +  misc_RNA       gRNA scaffold: guide RNA scaffold for the Streptococcus pyogenes CRISPR/Cas9 system
   8154..8271    +  misc_feature   cPPT/CTS: central polypurine tract and central termination sequence of HIV-1
>Addgene plasmid #76566 | TAF9 gRNA (BRDN0001146418) | addgene full sequence | sequence record 186082 | Addgene Assembled Sequence
CCCGGGTGCAAAGATGGATAAAGTTTTAAACAGAGAGGAATCTTTGCAGCTAATGGACCTTCTAGGTCTT
GAAAGGAGTGGGAATTGGCTCCGGTGCCCGTCAGTGGGCAGAGCGCACATCGCCCACAGTCCCCGAGAAG
TTGGGGGGAGGGGTCGGCAATTGATCCGGTGCCTAGAGAAGGTGGCGCGGGGTAAACTGGGAAAGTGATG
TCGTGTACTGGCTCCGCCTTTTTCCCGAGGGTGGGGGAGAACCGTATATAAGTGCAGTAGTCGCCGTGAA
CGTTCTTTTTCGCAACGGGTTTGCCGCCAGAACACAGGTAAGTGCCGTGTGTGGTTCCCGCGGGCCTGGC
CTCTTTACGGGTTATGGCCCTTGCGTGCCTTGAATTACTTCCACCTGGCTGCAGTACGTGATTCTTGATC
CCGAGCTTCGGGTTGGAAGTGGGTGGGAGAGTTCGAGGCCTTGCGCTTAAGGAGCCCCTTCGCCTCGTGC
TTGAGTTGAGGCCTGGCCTGGGCGCTGGGGCCGCCGCGTGCGAATCTGGTGGCACCTTCGCGCCTGTCTC
GCTGCTTTCGATAAGTCTCTAGCCATTTAAAATTTTTGATGACCTGCTGCGACGCTTTTTTTCTGGCAAG
ATAGTCTTGTAAATGCGGGCCAAGATCTGCACACTGGTATTTCGGTTTTTGGGGCCGCGGGCGGCGACGG
GGCCCGTGCGTCCCAGCGCACATGTTCGGCGAGGCGGGGCCTGCGAGCGCGGCCACCGAGAATCGGACGG
GGGTAGTCTCAAGCTGGCCGGCCTGCTCTGGTGCCTGGCCTCGCGCCGCCGTGTATCGCCCCGCCCTGGG
CGGCAAGGCTGGCCCGGTCGGCACCAGTTGCGTGAGCGGAAAGATGGCCGCTTCCCGGCCCTGCTGCAGG
GAGCTCAAAATGGAGGACGCGGCGCTCGGGAGAGCGGGCGGGTGAGTCACCCACACAAAGGAAAAGGGCC
TTTCCGTCCTCAGCCGTCGCTTCATGTGACTCCACGGAGTACCGGGCGCCGTCCAGGCACCTCGATTAGT
TCTCGAGCTTTTGGAGTACGTCGTCTTTAGGTTGGGGGGAGGGGTTTTATGCGATGGAGTTTCCCCACAC
TGAGTGGGTGGAGACTGAAGTTAGGCCAGCTTGGCACTTGATGTAATTCTCCTTGGAATTTGCCCTTTTT
GAGTTTGGATCTTGGTTCATTCTCAAGCCTCAGACAGTGGTTCAAAGTTTTTTTCTTCCATTTCAGGTGT
CGTGACGTACGGCCACCATGACCGAGTACAAGCCCACGGTGCGCCTCGCCACCCGCGACGACGTCCCCAG
GGCCGTACGCACCCTCGCCGCCGCGTTCGCCGACTACCCCGCCACGCGCCACACCGTCGATCCGGACCGC
CACATCGAGCGGGTCACCGAGCTGCAAGAACTCTTCCTCACGCGCGTCGGGCTCGACATCGGCAAGGTGT
GGGTCGCGGACGACGGCGCCGCCGTGGCGGTCTGGACCACGCCGGAGAGCGTCGAAGCGGGGGCGGTGTT
CGCCGAGATCGGCCCGCGCATGGCCGAGTTGAGCGGTTCCCGGCTGGCCGCGCAGCAACAGATGGAAGGC
CTCCTGGCGCCGCACCGGCCCAAGGAGCCCGCGTGGTTCCTGGCCACCGTCGGAGTCTCGCCCGACCACC
AGGGCAAGGGTCTGGGCAGCGCCGTCGTGCTCCCCGGAGTGGAGGCGGCCGAGCGCGCCGGGGTGCCCGC
CTTCCTGGAGACCTCCGCGCCCCGCAACCTCCCCTTCTACGAGCGGCTCGGCTTCACCGTCACCGCCGAC
GTCGAGGTGCCCGAAGGACCGCGCACCTGGTGCATGACCCGCAAGCCCGGTGCCTGAACGCGTTAAGTCG
ACAATCAACCTCTGGATTACAAAATTTGTGAAAGATTGACTGGTATTCTTAACTATGTTGCTCCTTTTAC
GCTATGTGGATACGCTGCTTTAATGCCTTTGTATCATGCTATTGCTTCCCGTATGGCTTTCATTTTCTCC
TCCTTGTATAAATCCTGGTTGCTGTCTCTTTATGAGGAGTTGTGGCCCGTTGTCAGGCAACGTGGCGTGG
TGTGCACTGTGTTTGCTGACGCAACCCCCACTGGTTGGGGCATTGCCACCACCTGTCAGCTCCTTTCCGG
GACTTTCGCTTTCCCCCTCCCTATTGCCACGGCGGAACTCATCGCCGCCTGCCTTGCCCGCTGCTGGACA
GGGGCTCGGCTGTTGGGCACTGACAATTCCGTGGTGTTGTCGGGGAAATCATCGTCCTTTCCTTGGCTGC
TCGCCTGTGTTGCCACCTGGATTCTGCGCGGGACGTCCTTCTGCTACGTCCCTTCGGCCCTCAATCCAGC
GGACCTTCCTTCCCGCGGCCTGCTGCCGGCTCTGCGGCCTCTTCCGCGTCTTCGCCTTCGCCCTCAGACG
AGTCGGATCTCCCTTTGGGCCGCCTCCCCGCGTCGACTTTAAGACCAATGACTTACAAGGCAGCTGTAGA
TCTTAGCCACTTTTTAAAAGAAAAGGGGGGACTGGAAGGGCTAATTCACTCCCAACGAAGACAAGATCTG
CTTTTTGCTTGTACTGGGTCTCTCTGGTTAGACCAGATCTGAGCCTGGGAGCTCTCTGGCTAACTAGGGA
ACCCACTGCTTAAGCCTCAATAAAGCTTGCCTTGAGTGCTTCAAGTAGTGTGTGCCCGTCTGTTGTGTGA
CTCTGGTAACTAGAGATCCCTCAGACCCTTTTAGTCAGTGTGGAAAATCTCTAGCAGTACGTATAGTAGT
TCATGTCATCTTATTATTCAGTATTTATAACTTGCAAAGAAATGAATATCAGAGAGTGAGAGGAACTTGT
TTATTGCAGCTTATAATGGTTACAAATAAAGCAATAGCATCACAAATTTCACAAATAAAGCATTTTTTTC
ACTGCATTCTAGTTGTGGTTTGTCCAAACTCATCAATGTATCTTATCATGTCTGGCTCTAGCTATCCCGC
CCCTAACTCCGCCCATCCCGCCCCTAACTCCGCCCAGTTCCGCCCATTCTCCGCCCCATGGCTGACTAAT
TTTTTTTATTTATGCAGAGGCCGAGGCCGCCTCGGCCTCTGAGCTATTCCAGAAGTAGTGAGGAGGCTTT
TTTGGAGGCCTAGGGACGTACCCAATTCGCCCTATAGTGAGTCGTATTACGCGCGCTCACTGGCCGTCGT
TTTACAACGTCGTGACTGGGAAAACCCTGGCGTTACCCAACTTAATCGCCTTGCAGCACATCCCCCTTTC
GCCAGCTGGCGTAATAGCGAAGAGGCCCGCACCGATCGCCCTTCCCAACAGTTGCGCAGCCTGAATGGCG
AATGGG
[124 nt withheld, positions 3367-3490]
C
[91 nt withheld, positions 3492-3582]
A
[49 nt withheld, positions 3584-3632]
CCTTTGACGTTGGAGTCCACGTTCTTT
[37 nt withheld, positions 3660-3696]
ACCCTATCTCGGTCTATTCTTTTGATTTATAAGGGATTTTGCCGATTTCGGCCTATTGGTTAAAAAATGA
GCTGATTTAACAAAAATTTAACGCGAATTTTAACAAAATATTAACGCTTACAATTTAGGTGGCACTTTTC
GGGGAAATGTGCGCGGAACCCCTATTTGTTTATTTTTCTAAATACATTCAAATATGTATCCGCTCATGAG
ACAATAACCCTGATAAATGCTTCAATAATATTGAAAAAGGAAGAGTATGAGTATTCAACATTTCCGTGTC
GCCCTTATTCCCTTTTTTGCGGCATTTTGCCTTCCTGTTTTTGCTCACCCAGAAACGCTGGTGAAAGTAA
AAGATGCTGAAGATCAGTTGGGTGCACGAGTGGGTTACATCGAACTGGATCTCAACAGCGGTAAGATCCT
TGAGAGTTTTCGCCCCGAAGAACGTTTTCCAATGATGAGCACTTTTAAAGTTCTGCTATGTGGCGCGGTA
TTATCCCGTATTGACGCCGGGCAAGAGCAACTCGGTCGCCGCATACACTATTCTCAGAATGACTTGGTTG
AGTACTCACCAGTCACAGAAAAGCATCTTACGGATGGCATGACAGTAAGAGAATTATGCAGTGCTGCCAT
AACCATGAGTGATAACACTGCGGCCAACTTACTTCTGACAACGATCGGAGGACCGAAGGAGCTAACCGCT
TTTTTGCACAACATGGGGGATCATGTAACTCGCCTTGATCGTTGGGAACCGGAGCTGAATGAAGCCATAC
CAAACGACGAGCGTGACACCACGATGCCTGTAGCAATGGCAACAACGTTGCGCAAACTATTAACTGGCGA
ACTACTTACTCTAGCTTCCCGGCAACAATTAATAGACTGGATGGAGGCGGATAAAGTTGCAGGACCACTT
CTGCGCTCGGCCCTTCCGGCTGGCTGGTTTATTGCTGATAAATCTGGAGCCGGTGAGCGTGGGTCTCGCG
GTATCATTGCAGCACTGGGGCCAGATGGTAAGCCCTCCCGTATCGTAGTTATCTACACGACGGGGAGTCA
GGCAACTATGGATGAACGAAATAGACAGATCGCTGAGATAGGTGCCTCACTGATTAAGCATTGGTAACTG
TCAGACCAAGTTTACTCATATATACTTTAGATTGATTTAAAACTTCATTTTTAATTTAAAAGGATCTAGG
TGAAGATCCTTTTTGATAATCTCATGACCAAAATCCCTTAACGTGAGTTTTCGTTCCACTGAGCGTCAGA
CCCCGTAGAAAAGATCAAAGGATCTTCTTGAGATCCTTTTTTTCTGCGCGTAATCTGCTGCTTGCAAACA
AAAAAACCACCGCTACCAGCGGTGGTTTGTTTGCCGGATCAAGAGCTACCAACTCTTTTTCCGAAGGTAA
CTGGCTTCAGCAGAGCGCAGATACCAAATACTGTTCTTCTAGTGTAGCCGTAGTTAGGCCACCACTTCAA
GAACTCTGTAGCACCGCCTACATACCTCGCTCTGCTAATCCTGTTACCAGTGGCTGCTGCCAGTGGCGAT
AAGTCGTGTCTTACCGGGTTGGACTCAAGACGATAGTTACCGGATAAGGCGCAGCGGTCGGGCTGAACGG
GGGGTTCGTGCACACAGCCCAGCTTGGAGCGAACGACCTACACCGAACTGAGATACCTACAGCGTGAGCT
ATGAGAAAGCGCCACGCTTCCCGAAGGGAGAAAGGCGGACAGGTATCCGGTAAGCGGCAGGGTCGGAACA
GGAGAGCGCACGAGGGAGCTTCCAGGGGGAAACGCCTGGTATCTTTATAGTCCTGTCGGGTTTCGCCACC
TCTGACTTGAGCGTCGATTTTTGTGATGCTCGTCAGGGGGGCGGAGCCTATGGAAAAACGCCAGCAACGC
GGCCTTTTTACGGTTCCTGGCCTTTTGCTGGCCTTTTGCTCACATGTTCTTTCCTGCGTTATCCCCTGAT
TCTGTGGATAACCGTATTACCGCCTTTGAGTGAGCTGATACCGCTCGCCGCAGCCGAACGACCGAGCGCA
GCGAGTCAGTGAGCGAGGAAGCGGAAGAGCGCCCAATACGCAAACCGCCTCTCCCCGCGCGTTGGCCGAT
TCATTAATGCAGCTGGCACGACAGGTTTCCCGACTGGAAAGCGGGCAGTGAGCGCAACGCAATTAATGTG
AGTTAGCTCACTCATTAGGCACCCCAGGCTTTACACTTTATGCTTCCGGCTCGTATGTTGTGTGGAATTG
TGAGCGGATAACAATTTCACACAGGAAACAGCTATGACCATGATTACGCCAAGCGCGCAATTAACCCTCA
CTAAAGGGAACAAAAGCTGGAGCTGCAAGCTTAATGTAGTCTTATGCAATACTCTTGTAGTCTTGCAACA
TGGTAACGATGAGTTAGCAACATGCCTTACAAGGAGAGAAAAAGCACCGTGCATGCCGATTGGTGGAAGT
AAGGTGGTACGATCGTGCCTTATTAGGAAGGCAACAGACGGGTCTGACATGGATTGGACGAACCACTGAA
TTGCCGCATTGCAGAGATATTGTATTTAAGTGCCTAGCTCGATACATAAACGGGTCTCTCTGGTTAGACC
AGATCTGAGCCTGGGAGCTCTCTGGCTAACTAGGGAACCCACTGCTTAAGCCTCAATAAAGCTTGCCTTG
AGTGCTTCAAGTAGTGTGTGCCCGTCTGTTGTGTGACTCTGGTAACTAGAGATCCCTCAGACCCTTTTAG
TCAGTGTGGAAAATCTCTAGCAGTGGCGCCCGAACAGGGACTTGAAAGCGAAAGGGAAACCAGAGGAGCT
CTCTCGACGCAGGACTCGGCTTGCTGAAGCGCGCACGGCAAGAGGCGAGGGGCGGCGACTGGTGAGTACG
CCAAAAATTTTGACTAGCGGAGGCTAGAAGGAGAGAGATGGGTGCGAGAGCGTCAGTATTAAGCGGGGGA
GAATTAGATCGCGATGGGAAAAAATTCGGTTAAGGCCAGGGGGAAAGAAAAAATATAAATTAAAACATAT
AGTATGGGCAAGCAGGGAGCTAGAACGATTCGCAGTTAATCCTGGCCTGTTAGAAACATCAGAAGGCTGT
AGACAAATACTGGGACAGCTACAACCATCCCTTCAGACAGGATCAGAAGAACTTAGATCATTATATAATA
CAGTAGCAACCCTCTATTGTGTGCATCAAAGGATAGAGATAAAAGACACCAAGGAAGCTTTAGACAAGAT
AGAGGAAGAGCAAAACAAAAGTAAGACCACCGCACAGCAAGCGGCCGCTGATCTTCAGACCTGGAGGAGG
AGATATGAGGGACAATTGGAGAAGTGAATTATATAAATATAAAGTAGTAAAAATTGAACCATTAGGAGTA
GCACCCACCAAGGCAAAGAGAAGAGTGGTGCAGAGAGAAAAAAGAGCAGTGGGAATAGGAGCTTTGTTCC
TTGGGTTCTTGGGAGCAGCAGGAAGCACTATGGGCGCAGCGTCAATGACGCTGACGGTACAGGCCAGACA
ATTATTGTCTGGTATAGTGCAGCAGCAGAACAATTTGCTGAGGGCTATTGAGGCGCAACAGCATCTGTTG
CAACTCACAGTCTGGGGCATCAAGCAGCTCCAGGCAAGAATCCTGGCTGTGGAAAGATACCTAAAGGATC
AACAGCTCCTGGGGATTTGGGGTTGCTCTGGAAAACTCATTTGCACCACTGCTGTGCCTTGGAATGCTAG
TTGGAGTAATAAATCTCTGGAACAGATTTGGAATCACACGACCTGGATGGAGTGGGACAGAGAAATTAAC
AATTACACAAGCTTAATACACTCCTTAATTGAAGAATCGCAAAACCAGCAAGAAAAGAATGAACAAGAAT
TATTGGAATTAGATAAATGGGCAAGTTTGTGGAATTGGTTTAACATAACAAATTGGCTGTGGTATATAAA
ATTATTCATAATGATAGTAGGAGGCTTGGTAGGTTTAAGAATAGTTTTTGCTGTACTTTCTATAGTGAAT
AGAGTTAGGCAGGGATATTCACCATTATCGTTTCAGACCCACCTCCCAACCCCGAGGGGACCCAGAGAGG
GCCTATTTCCCATGATTCCTTCATATTTGCATATACGATACAAGGCTGTTAGAGAGATAATTAGAATTAA
TTTGACTGTAAACACAAAGATATTAGTACAAAATACGTGACGTAGAAAGTAATAATTTCTTGGGTAGTTT
GCAGTTTTAAAATTATGTTTTAAAATGGACTATCATATGCTTACCGTAACTTGAAAGTATTTCGATTTCT
TGGCTTTATATATCTTGTGGAAAGGACGAAACACCGTGGCTTGATCAATGGCAAAGGTTTTAGAGCTAGA
AATAGCAAGTTAAAATAAGGCTAGTCCGTTATCAACTTGAAAAAGTGGCACCGAGTCGGTGCTTTTTTAA
GCTTGGCGTAACTAGATCTTGAGACAAATGGCAGTATTCATCCACAATTTTAAAAGAAAAGGGGGGATTG
GGGGGTACAGTGCAGGGGAAAGAATAGTAGACATAATAGCAACAGACATACAAACTAAAGAATTACAAAA
ACAAATTACAAAAATTCAAAATTTTCGGGTTTATTACAGGGACAGCAGAGATCCACTTTGGCGCCGGCTC
GAGGGGG
