>Addgene plasmid #76566 | TAF9 gRNA (BRDN0001146418) | depositor partial sequence | sequence record 144026 | Target Sequence
TGGCTTGATCAATGGCAAAG
