>Addgene plasmid #76566 | TAF9 gRNA (BRDN0001146418) | addgene partial sequence | sequence record 186081 | hU6-F
TAGAAAGTAATAATTTCTTGGGTAGTTTGCAGTTTTAAAATTATGTTTTAAAATGGACTATCATATGCTT
ACCGTAACTTGAAAGTATTTCGATTTCTTGGCTTTATATATCTTGTGGAAAGGACGAAACACCGTGGCTT
GATCAATGGCAAAGGTTTTAGAGCTAGAAATAGCAAGTTAAAATAAGGCTAGTCCGTTATCAACTTGAAA
AAGTGGCACCGAGTCGGTGCTTTTTTAAGCTTGGCGTAACTAGATCTTGAGACAAATGGCAGTATTCATC
CACAATTTTAAAAGAAAAGGGGGGATTGGGGGGTACAGTGCAGGGGAAAGAATAGTAGACATAATAGCAA
CAGACATACAAACTAAAGAATTACAAAAACAAATTACAAAAATTCAAAATTTTCGGGTTTATTACAGGGA
CAGCAGAGATCCACTTTGGCGCCGGCTCGAGGGGGCCCGGGTGCAAAGATGGATAAAGTTTTAAACAGAG
AGGAATCTTTGCAGCTAATGGACCTTCTAGGTCTTGAAAGGAGTGGGAATTGGCTCCGGTGCCCGTCAGT
GGGCAGAGCG
